Addgene plasmid #246348: LentiX_EF1a-VP16-ZF37-2A-TagBFP-WPRE_pKG3675
Purpose: ZFa Lentivirus expressing VP16-ZF37-2A-TagBFP from the EF1a promoter
Depositing lab: Kate Galloway. Depositing organization: Massachusetts Institute of Technology. Publication: Programmable promoter editing for precise control of transgene expression. Kabaria SR, Bae Y, Ehmann ME, Lende-Dorn BA, Beitz AM, Peterman EL, Love KS, Ploessl DS, Galloway KE. Nat Biotechnol. 2025 Oct 13. doi: 10.1038/s41587-025-02854-y. PubMed 41083901.
Backbone
  Vector backbone: pLentiX1
  Backbone manufacturer: Addgene #17297
  Vector type: Lentiviral, Synthetic Biology
Growth in bacteria
  Bacterial resistance: Ampicillin, 100 μg/mL
  Growth temperature: 30°C
  Growth strain: NEB Stable
  Copy number: High Copy
Gene/Insert
  Gene/Insert name: VP16-ZF37-2A-TagBFP
  Species: Synthetic
  Mutation: none
  Cloning method: Golden Gate
Resource information
  A portion of this plasmid was derived from a plasmid made by: Addgene #138759
Terms and licenses: Academic/Nonprofit Terms; Industry Terms: Not Available to Industry
Depositor comments: Please visit https://doi.org/10.1101/2024.06.19.599813 for bioRxiv preprint.
How to cite: LentiX_EF1a-VP16-ZF37-2A-TagBFP-WPRE_pKG3675 was a gift from Kate Galloway (Addgene plasmid # 246348 ; http://n2t.net/addgene:246348 ; RRID:Addgene_246348)
