[The description below was written by a language model from this plasmid's Addgene catalogue record and pLannotate feature annotations shown in this document.]
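Description:
LentiX_EF1a-VP16-ZF37-2A-TagBFP-WPRE_pKG3675 is a lentiviral transfer plasmid built on the pLentiX1 backbone by Golden Gate assembly, designed to deliver a synthetic zinc-finger transcriptional activator (ZFa) into mammalian cells. In bacteria it is maintained through a high-copy ColE1/pUC-type origin and selected with ampicillin via the β-lactamase gene. The backbone also carries an f1 origin, lac regulatory remnants, T3 and T7 promoters, and an SV40 origin and polyadenylation signal outside the viral region. The viral genome is transcribed from an RSV promoter fused to a truncated HIV-1 5' LTR, an arrangement typical of Tat-independent, third-generation vectors. It contains the Ψ packaging signal with a gag fragment, the Rev response element for nuclear export of the full-length RNA, and the cPPT/CTS, which aids nuclear import. A second truncated LTR lies downstream of the cargo at the wrap-around of the circular map.

The payload is driven by the human EF-1α promoter with its intron A, which gives constitutive expression. It encodes the herpes simplex VP16 activation domain fused to the synthetic zinc-finger DNA-binding domain ZF37, followed by a 2A self-cleaving peptide and TagBFP, so that blue fluorescence reports cells expressing the activator. The annotation also detects a partial FLAG-type epitope match upstream of VP16. The ZF37 and 2A segments are not annotated individually, and a short TRE3GV-like match near the end of the intron is probably incidental. A WPRE after TagBFP enhances transcript stability and expression. The associated work concerns programmable promoter editing for tuning transgene expression, so the construct presumably supplies the trans-activator for synthetic promoters bearing cognate ZF37 binding sites.
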