Features (pLannotate 1.2.2; 30 found; start..end, strand, type, name):
     18..155     +  CDS            nef (fragment): NEF_HV1LA - Experimental evidence at protein level: Swiss-Prot protein existence level 1. Extracellular Nef protein targets CD4(+) T-lymphocytes for apoptosis by interacting with CXCR4 surface receptors. From Human immunodeficiency virus type 1 group M subtype B (isolate Lai) (HIV-1).
    141..321     +  LTR            5' LTR (truncated): truncated 5' long terminal repeat (LTR) from HIV-1
    393..514     +  polyA_signal   SV40 poly(A) signal: SV40 polyadenylation signal
    554..689     +  rep_origin     SV40 ori: SV40 origin of replication
    710..728     -  promoter       T7 promoter: promoter for bacteriophage T7 RNA polymerase
    736..891     +  CDS            lacZα (fragment): LacZα fragment of β-galactosidase; lacZ fragment
    896..1324    +  rep_origin     f1 ori (sequence partly withheld): f1 bacteriophage origin of replication; arrow indicates direction of (+) strand synthesis
   1377..1481    +  promoter       AmpR promoter: bla
   1482..2342    +  CDS            AmpR: β-lactamase; bla; confers resistance to ampicillin, carbenicillin, and related antibiotics
   2513..3101    +  rep_origin     ori: high-copy-number ColE1/pMB1/pBR322/pUC origin of replication
   3284..3376    +  CDS            lacI (fragment): lac repressor; lacI; The lac repressor binds to the lac operator to inhibit transcription in E. coli. This inhibition can be relieved by adding lactose or isopropyl-β-D-thiogalactopyranoside (IPTG).
   3389..3410    +  protein_bind   CAP binding site: CAP binding activates transcription in the presence of cAMP. E. coli catabolite activator protein
   3425..3455    +  promoter       lac promoter: promoter for the E. coli lac operon
   3463..3479    +  protein_bind   lac operator: The lac repressor binds to the lac operator to inhibit transcription in E. coli. This inhibition can be relieved by adding lactose or isopropyl-β-D-thiogalactopyranoside (IPTG). lac repressor encoded by lacI
   3524..3542    +  promoter       T3 promoter: promoter for bacteriophage T3 RNA polymerase
   3570..3796    +  promoter       RSV promoter: Rous sarcoma virus enhancer/promoter
   3797..3977    +  LTR            5' LTR (truncated): truncated 5' long terminal repeat (LTR) from HIV-1
   4024..4149    +  misc_feature   HIV-1 Ψ: packaging signal of human immunodeficiency virus type 1
   4133..4496    +  CDS            HIV-1 gag (fragment): gag protein from human immunodeficiency virus 1; gag
   4642..4875    +  misc_feature   RRE: The Rev response element (RRE) of HIV-1 allows for Rev-dependent mRNA export from the nucleus to the cytoplasm.
   5252..5352    +  CDS            Rev (fragment): human immunodeficiency virus 1 (HIV-1) Rev protein; rev; enhances nuclear export of unspliced and incompletely spliced viral mRNAs
   5371..5487    +  misc_feature   cPPT/CTS: central polypurine tract and central termination sequence of HIV-1
   5532..5743    +  promoter       EF-1α core promoter: core promoter for human elongation factor EF-1α
   5744..5857    +  intron         EF-1α intron A (fragment): intron upstream of the start codon of human EF-1α
   6483..6686    +  intron         EF-1α intron A: truncated intron upstream of the start codon of human EF-1α
   6695..6729    +  promoter       TRE3GV promoter (fragment): 3rd-generation Tet-responsive promoter that can be activated by binding of Tet-On® 3G, optimized for retroviral and lentiviral vectors
   6809..6832    +  CDS            3xFLAG (fragment): three tandem FLAG® epitope tags
   6896..7129    +  CDS            VP16_HHV11 (fragment): Experimental evidence at protein level: Swiss-Prot protein existence level 1. May play a role in the aggregation of tegument proteins around nucleocapsids during virus morphogenesis. From Human herpesvirus 1 (strain 17) (HHV-1) (Human herpes simplex virus 1).
   7481..8179    +  CDS            TagBFP: TagBFP is a basic (constitutively fluorescent) blue fluorescent protein published in 2008, derived from Entacmaea quadricolor. It is reported to be a very rapidly-maturing monomer with very low acid sensitivity.
   8193..8781    +  misc_feature   WPRE: woodchuck hepatitis virus posttranscriptional regulatory element
>Addgene plasmid #246348 | LentiX_EF1a-VP16-ZF37-2A-TagBFP-WPRE_pKG3675 | addgene full sequence | sequence record 491522 | Addgene NGS Result
CGCTGATATAGGGCCCGGTACCTTTAAGACCAATGACTTACAAGGCAGCTGTAGATCTTAGCCACTTTTT
AAAAGAAAAGGGGGGACTGGAAGGGCTAGCTCACTCCCAACGAAGACAAGATCTGCTTTTTGCTTGTACT
GGGTCTCTCTGGTTAGACCAGATCTGAGCCTGGGAGCTCTCTGGCTAACTAGGGAACCCACTGCTTAAGC
CTCAATAAAGCTTGCCTTGAGTGCTTCAAGTAGTGTGTGCCCGTCTGTTGTGTGACTCTGGTAACTAGAG
ATCCCTCAGACCCTTTTAGTCAGTGTGGAAAATCTCTAGCAGTAGTAGTTCATGTCATCTTATTATTCAG
TATTTATAACTTGCAAAGAAATGAATATCAGAGAGTGAGAGGAACTTGTTTATTGCAGCTTATAATGGTT
ACAAATAAAGCAATAGCATCACAAATTTCACAAATAAAGCATTTTTTTCACTGCATTCTAGTTGTGGTTT
GTCCAAACTCATCAATGTATCTTATCATGTCTGGCTCTAGCTATCCCGCCCCTAACTCCGCCCATCCCGC
CCCTAACTCCGCCCAGTTCCGCCCATTCTCCGCCCCATGGCTGACTAATTTTTTTTATTTATGCAGAGGC
CGAGGCCGCCTCGGCCTCTGAGCTATTCCAGAAGTAGTGAGGAGGCTTTTTTGGAGGCCTAGGGACGTAC
CCAATTCGCCCTATAGTGAGTCGTATTACGCGCGCTCACTGGCCGTCGTTTTACAACGTCGTGACTGGGA
AAACCCTGGCGTTACCCAACTTAATCGCCTTGCAGCACATCCCCCTTTCGCCAGCTGGCGTAATAGCGAA
GAGGCCCGCACCGATCGCCCTTCCCAACAGTTGCGCAGCCTGAATGGCGAATGGG
[124 nt withheld, positions 896-1019]
C
[91 nt withheld, positions 1021-1111]
A
[49 nt withheld, positions 1113-1161]
CCTTTGACGTTGGAGTCCACGTTCTTT
[37 nt withheld, positions 1189-1225]
ACCCTATCTCGGTCTATTCTTTTGATTTATAAGGGATTTTGCCGATTTCGGCCTATTGGTTAAAAAATGA
GCTGATTTAACAAAAATTTAACGCGAATTTTAACAAAATATTAACGCTTACAATTTAGGTGGCACTTTTC
GGGGAAATGTGCGCGGAACCCCTATTTGTTTATTTTTCTAAATACATTCAAATATGTATCCGCTCATGAG
ACAATAACCCTGATAAATGCTTCAATAATATTGAAAAAGGAAGAGTATGAGTATTCAACATTTCCGTGTC
GCCCTTATTCCCTTTTTTGCGGCATTTTGCCTTCCTGTTTTTGCTCACCCAGAAACGCTGGTGAAAGTAA
AAGATGCTGAAGATCAGTTGGGTGCACGAGTGGGTTACATCGAACTGGATCTCAACAGCGGTAAGATCCT
TGAGAGTTTTCGCCCCGAAGAACGTTTTCCAATGATGAGCACTTTTAAAGTTCTGCTATGTGGCGCGGTA
TTATCCCGTATTGACGCCGGGCAAGAGCAACTCGGTCGCCGCATACACTATTCTCAGAATGACTTGGTTG
AGTACTCACCAGTCACAGAAAAGCATCTTACGGATGGCATGACAGTAAGAGAATTATGCAGTGCTGCCAT
AACCATGAGTGATAACACTGCGGCCAACTTACTTCTGACAACGATCGGAGGACCGAAGGAGCTAACCGCT
TTTTTGCACAACATGGGGGATCATGTAACTCGCCTTGATCGTTGGGAACCGGAGCTGAATGAAGCCATAC
CAAACGACGAGCGTGACACCACGATGCCTGTAGCAATGGCAACAACGTTGCGCAAACTATTAACTGGCGA
ACTACTTACTCTAGCTTCCCGGCAACAATTAATAGACTGGATGGAGGCGGATAAAGTTGCAGGACCACTT
CTGCGCTCGGCCCTTCCGGCTGGCTGGTTTATTGCTGATAAATCTGGAGCCGGTGAGCGTGGGTCTCGCG
GTATCATTGCAGCACTGGGGCCAGATGGTAAGCCCTCCCGTATCGTAGTTATCTACACGACGGGGAGTCA
GGCAACTATGGATGAACGAAATAGACAGATCGCTGAGATAGGTGCCTCACTGATTAAGCATTGGTAACTG
TCAGACCAAGTTTACTCATATATACTTTAGATTGATTTAAAACTTCATTTTTAATTTAAAAGGATCTAGG
TGAAGATCCTTTTTGATAATCTCATGACCAAAATCCCTTAACGTGAGTTTTCGTTCCACTGAGCGTCAGA
CCCCGTAGAAAAGATCAAAGGATCTTCTTGAGATCCTTTTTTTCTGCGCGTAATCTGCTGCTTGCAAACA
AAAAAACCACCGCTACCAGCGGTGGTTTGTTTGCCGGATCAAGAGCTACCAACTCTTTTTCCGAAGGTAA
CTGGCTTCAGCAGAGCGCAGATACCAAATACTGTTCTTCTAGTGTAGCCGTAGTTAGGCCACCACTTCAA
GAACTCTGTAGCACCGCCTACATACCTCGCTCTGCTAATCCTGTTACCAGTGGCTGCTGCCAGTGGCGAT
AAGTCGTGTCTTACCGGGTTGGACTCAAGACGATAGTTACCGGATAAGGCGCAGCGGTCGGGCTGAACGG
GGGGTTCGTGCACACAGCCCAGCTTGGAGCGAACGACCTACACCGAACTGAGATACCTACAGCGTGAGCT
ATGAGAAAGCGCCACGCTTCCCGAAGGGAGAAAGGCGGACAGGTATCCGGTAAGCGGCAGGGTCGGAACA
GGAGAGCGCACGAGGGAGCTTCCAGGGGGAAACGCCTGGTATCTTTATAGTCCTGTCGGGTTTCGCCACC
TCTGACTTGAGCGTCGATTTTTGTGATGCTCGTCAGGGGGGCGGAGCCTATGGAAAAACGCCAGCAACGC
GGCCTTTTTACGGTTCCTGGCCTTTTGCTGGCCTTTTGCTCACATGTTCTTTCCTGCGTTATCCCCTGAT
TCTGTGGATAACCGTATTACCGCCTTTGAGTGAGCTGATACCGCTCGCCGCAGCCGAACGACCGAGCGCA
GCGAGTCAGTGAGCGAGGAAGCGGAAGAGCGCCCAATACGCAAACCGCCTCTCCCCGCGCGTTGGCCGAT
TCATTAATGCAGCTGGCACGACAGGTTTCCCGACTGGAAAGCGGGCAGTGAGCGCAACGCAATTAATGTG
AGTTAGCTCACTCATTAGGCACCCCAGGCTTTACACTTTATGCTTCCGGCTCGTATGTTGTGTGGAATTG
TGAGCGGATAACAATTTCACACAGGAAACAGCTATGACCATGATTACGCCAAGCGCGCAATTAACCCTCA
CTAAAGGGAACAAAAGCTGGAGCTGCAAGCTTAATGTAGTCTTATGCAATACTCTTGTAGTCTTGCAACA
TGGTAACGATGAGTTAGCAACATGCCTTACAAGGAGAGAAAAAGCACCGTGCATGCCGATTGGTGGAAGT
AAGGTGGTACGATCGTGCCTTATTAGGAAGGCAACAGACGGGTCTGACATGGATTGGACGAACCACTGAA
TTGCCGCATTGCAGAGATATTGTATTTAAGTGCCTAGCTCGATACATAAACGGGTCTCTCTGGTTAGACC
AGATCTGAGCCTGGGAGCTCTCTGGCTAACTAGGGAACCCACTGCTTAAGCCTCAATAAAGCTTGCCTTG
AGTGCTTCAAGTAGTGTGTGCCCGTCTGTTGTGTGACTCTGGTAACTAGAGATCCCTCAGACCCTTTTAG
TCAGTGTGGAAAATCTCTAGCAGTGGCGCCCGAACAGGGACTTGAAAGCGAAAGGGAAACCAGAGGAGCT
CTCTCGACGCAGGACTCGGCTTGCTGAAGCGCGCACGGCAAGAGGCGAGGGGCGGCGACTGGTGAGTACG
CCAAAAATTTTGACTAGCGGAGGCTAGAAGGAGAGAGATGGGTGCGAGAGCGTCAGTATTAAGCGGGGGA
GAATTAGATCGCGATGGGAAAAAATTCGGTTAAGGCCAGGGGGAAAGAAAAAATATAAATTAAAACATAT
AGTATGGGCAAGCAGGGAGCTAGAACGATTCGCAGTTAATCCTGGCCTGTTAGAAACATCAGAAGGCTGT
AGACAAATACTGGGACAGCTACAACCATCCCTTCAGACAGGATCAGAAGAACTTAGATCATTATATAATA
CAGTAGCAACCCTCTATTGTGTGCATCAAAGGATAGAGATAAAAGACACCAAGGAAGCTTTAGACAAGAT
AGAGGAAGAGCAAAACAAAAGTAAGACCACCGCACAGCAAGCGGCCGCTGATCTTCAGACCTGGAGGAGG
AGATATGAGGGACAATTGGAGAAGTGAATTATATAAATATAAAGTAGTAAAAATTGAACCATTAGGAGTA
GCACCCACCAAGGCAAAGAGAAGAGTGGTGCAGAGAGAAAAAAGAGCAGTGGGAATAGGAGCTTTGTTCC
TTGGGTTCTTGGGAGCAGCAGGAAGCACTATGGGCGCAGCGTCAATGACGCTGACGGTACAGGCCAGACA
ATTATTGTCTGGTATAGTGCAGCAGCAGAACAATTTGCTGAGGGCTATTGAGGCGCAACAGCATCTGTTG
CAACTCACAGTCTGGGGCATCAAGCAGCTCCAGGCAAGAATCCTGGCTGTGGAAAGATACCTAAAGGATC
AACAGCTCCTGGGGATTTGGGGTTGCTCTGGAAAACTCATTTGCACCACTGCTGTGCCTTGGAATGCTAG
TTGGAGTAATAAATCTCTGGAACAGATTTGGAATCACACGACCTGGATGGAGTGGGACAGAGAAATTAAC
AATTACACAAGCTTAATACACTCCTTAATTGAAGAATCGCAAAACCAGCAAGAAAAGAATGAACAAGAAT
TATTGGAATTAGATAAATGGGCAAGTTTGTGGAATTGGTTTAACATAACAAATTGGCTGTGGTATATAAA
ATTATTCATAATGATAGTAGGAGGCTTGGTAGGTTTAAGAATAGTTTTTGCTGTACTTTCTATAGTGAAT
AGAGTTAGGCAGGGATATTCACCATTATCGTTTCAGACCCACCTCCCAACCCCGAGGGGACCCGACAGGC
CCGAAGGAATAGAAGAAGAAGGTGGAGAGAGAGACAGAGACAGATCCATTCGATTAGTGAACGGATCTCG
ACGGTATCGGTTAACTTTTAAAAGAAAAGGGGGGATTGGGGGGTACAGTGCAGGGGAAAGAATAGTAGAC
ATAATAGCAACAGACATACAAACTAAAGAATTACAAAAACAAATTACAAAATTCAAAATTTTATCGTCCA
GTGTGGTGGCTACTTACTGCTCCGGTGCCCGTCAGTGGGCAGAGCGCACATCGCCCACAGTCCCCGAGAA
GTTGGGGGGAGGGGTCGGCAATTGAACCGGTGCCTAGAGAAGGTGGCGCGGGGTAAACTGGGAAAGTGAT
GTCGTGTACTGGCTCCGCCTTTTTCCCGAGGGTGGGGGAGAACCGTATATAAGTGCAGTAGTCGCCGTGA
ACGTTCTTTTTCGCAACGGGTTTGCCGCCAGAACACAGGTAAGTGCCGTGTGTGGTTCCCGCGGGCCTGG
CCTCTTTACGGGTTATGGCCCTTGCGTGCCTTGAATTACTTCCACGCCCCTGGCTGCAGTACGTGATTCT
TGATCCCGAGCTTCGGGTTGGAAGTGGGTGGGAGAGTTCGAGGCCTTGCGCTTAAGGAGCCCCTTCGCCT
CGTGCTTGAGTTGAGGCCTGGCTTGGGCGCTGGGGCCGCCGCGTGCGAATCTGGTGGCACCTTCGCGCCT
GTCTCGCTGCTTTCGATAAGTCTCTAGCCATTTAAAATTTTTGATGACCTGCTGCGACGCTTTTTTTCTG
GCAAGATAGTCTTGTAAATGCGGGCCAAGATCTGCACACTGGTATTTCGGTTTTTGGGGCCGCGGGCGGC
GACGGGGCCCGTGCGTCCCAGCGCACATGTTCGGCGAGGCGGGGCCTGCGAGCGCGGCCACCGAGAATCG
GACGGGGGTAGTCTCAAGCTGGCCGGCCTGCTCTGGTGCCTGGCCTCGCGCCGCCGTGTATCGCCCCGCC
CTGGGCGGCAAGGCTGGCCCGGTCGGCACCAGTTGCGTGAGCGGAAAGATGGCCGCTTCCCGGCCCTGCT
GCAGGGAGCTCAAAATGGAGGACGCGGCGCTCGGGAGAGCGGGCGGGTGAGTCACCCACACAAAGGAAAA
GGGCCTTTCCGTCCTCAGCCGTCGCTTCATGTGACTCCACGGAGTACCGGGCGCCGTCCAGGCACCTCGA
TTAGTTCTCGAGCTTTTGGAGTACGTCGTCTTTAGGTTGGGGGGAGGGGTTTTATGCGATGGAGTTTCCC
CACACTGAGTGGGTGGAGACTGAAGTTAGGCCAGCTTGGCACTTGATGTAATTCTCCTTGGAATTTGCCC
TTTTTGAGTTTGGATCTTGGTTCATTCTCAAGCCTCAGACAGTGGTTCAAAGTTTTTTTCTTCCATTTCA
GGTGTCGTGAGAGCTCGTTTAGTGAACCGTCAGATCGCCTGGAGACGCCATCCACGCTGTAATGGAGCCA
CCGCCACCATGGATTATAAGGATCACGATGGCGACTACAAGGACCACGATATTGACTACAAAGACGATGA
CGATAAAATGGCTCCTAAGAAAAAGCGCAAAGTCGGTATCCATGGCGTTCCCGTCGACGGTGGACTGCAG
GCCCCACCAACCGATGTTTCTTTAGGTGATGAGTTACATTTGGACGGTGAGGACGTAGCTATGGCACATG
CAGATGCCTTAGACGATTTTGACTTGGATATGTTAGGAGATGGAGATTCACCAGGACCTGGTTTCACACC
ACACGATTCAGCTCCATACGGTGCTTTGGACATGGCCGATTTCGAATTTGAACAGATGTTTACTGATGCC
TTGGGTATAGACGAATACGGTGGTGGAGCTAGACCCGGGGAGCGCCCCTTCCAGTGTCGCATTTGCATGC
GGAACTTTTCGAGAAATTTCATTTTGCAAAGACATACCCGTACTCATACCGGTGAAAAACCGTTTCAGTG
TCGGATCTGTATGCGAAATTTCTCCGATAGAGCTAATTTGAGGAGGCATCTGCGTACGCACACCGGCGAG
AAGCCATTCCAATGCCGAATATGCATGCGCAACTTCAGTAGACATGATCAATTGACTAGACACCTAAAAA
CCCACCTGAGAGGATCTGGAAGCGGAGCTACTAACTTCAGCCTGCTGAAGCAGGCTGGAGACGTGGAGGA
GAACCCTGGACCTGCACCAGGAAGTATGAGCGAGCTGATTAAGGAGAACATGCACATGAAGCTGTACATG
GAGGGCACCGTGGACAACCATCACTTCAAGTGCACATCCGAGGGCGAAGGCAAGCCCTACGAGGGCACCC
AGACCATGAGAATCAAGGTGGTCGAGGGCGGCCCTCTCCCCTTCGCCTTCGACATCCTGGCTACTAGCTT
CCTCTACGGCAGCAAGACCTTCATCAACCACACCCAGGGCATCCCCGACTTCTTCAAGCAGTCCTTCCCT
GAGGGCTTCACATGGGAGAGAGTCACCACATACGAAGACGGGGGCGTGCTGACCGCTACCCAGGACACCA
GCCTCCAGGACGGCTGCCTCATCTACAACGTCAAGATCAGAGGGGTGAACTTCACATCCAACGGCCCTGT
GATGCAGAAGAAAACACTCGGCTGGGAGGCCTTCACCGAGACGCTGTACCCCGCTGACGGCGGCCTGGAA
GGCAGAAACGACATGGCCCTGAAGCTCGTGGGCGGGAGCCATCTGATCGCAAACATCAAGACCACATATA
GATCCAAGAAACCCGCTAAGAACCTCAAGATGCCTGGCGTCTACTATGTGGACTACAGACTGGAAAGAAT
CAAGGAGGCCAACAACGAAACGTACGTCGAGCAGCACGAGGTGGCAGTGGCCAGATACTGCGACCTCCCT
AGCAAACTGGGGCACAAGCTTAATTAACAACGCCGATAATCAACCTCTGGATTACAAAATTTGTGAAAGA
TTGACTGGTATTCTTAACTATGTTGCTCCTTTTACGCTATGTGGATACGCTGCTTTAATGCCTTTGTATC
ATGCTATTGCTTCCCGTATGGCTTTCATTTTCTCCTCCTTGTATAAATCCTGGTTGCTGTCTCTTTATGA
GGAGTTGTGGCCCGTTGTCAGGCAACGTGGCGTGGTGTGCACTGTGTTTGCTGACGCAACCCCCACTGGT
TGGGGCATTGCCACCACCTGTCAGCTCCTTTCCGGGACTTTCGCTTTCCCCCTCCCTATTGCCACGGCGG
AACTCATCGCCGCCTGCCTTGCCCGCTGCTGGACAGGGGCTCGGCTGTTGGGCACTGACAATTCCGTGGT
GTTGTCGGGGAAATCATCGTCCTTTCCTTGGCTGCTCGCCTGTGTTGCCACCTGGATTCTGCGCGGGACG
TCCTTCTGCTACGTCCCTTCGGCCCTCAATCCAGCGGACCTTCCTTCCCGCGGCCTGCTGCCGGCTCTGC
GGCCTCTTCCGCGTCTTCGCCTTCGCCCTCAGACGAGTCGGATCTCCCTTTGGGCCGCCTCCCCGCCGCT
